Addgene plasmid #29442: pcDNA5FRT/Flag-hINO80N2 (1-406)
Depositing lab: Joan Conaway & Ronald Conaway. Publication: Subunit organization of the human INO80 chromatin remodeling complex: an evolutionarily conserved core complex catalyzes ATP-dependent nucleosome remodeling. Chen L, Cai Y, Jin J, Florens L, Swanson SK, Washburn MP, Conaway JW, Conaway RC. J Biol Chem. 2011 Apr 1;286(13):11283-9. doi: 10.1074/jbc.M111.222505. Epub 2011 Feb 8. PubMed 21303910.
Backbone
  Vector backbone: pcDNA5-FRT
  Backbone manufacturer: Invitrogen
  Backbone size w/o insert (bp): 5070
  Vector type: Mammalian Expression
Growth in bacteria
  Bacterial resistance: Ampicillin, 100 μg/mL
  Growth temperature: 37°C
  Growth strain: DH5alpha
  Copy number: High Copy
Gene/Insert
  Gene/Insert name: INO80 (alt name: pcDNA5FRT/Flag-hINO80N2)
  Species: H. sapiens (human)
  Insert size (bp): 1218
  Mutation: INO80 1-406 (a.a.)
  GenBank ID: NP_060023
  Entrez Gene: INO80 (a.k.a. INO80A, INOC1)
  Tag / fusion protein: Flag (N terminal on insert)
  Cloning method: Restriction Enzyme
  Sequencing primers: 5′ T7
Terms and licenses: Academic/Nonprofit Terms; Industry Terms: Not Available to Industry
How to cite: pcDNA5FRT/Flag-hINO80N2 (1-406) was a gift from Joan Conaway & Ronald Conaway (Addgene plasmid # 29442 ; http://n2t.net/addgene:29442 ; RRID:Addgene_29442)
