[The description below was written by a language model from this plasmid's Addgene catalogue record.]
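Description:
pcDNA5FRT/Flag-hINO80N2 (1-406) is a mammalian expression plasmid built on the commercial pcDNA5-FRT backbone (about 5.1 kb without insert). It is maintained as a high-copy plasmid in E. coli under ampicillin selection. The record does not include a feature table, so the promoter and other regulatory elements are not explicitly listed. The pcDNA5/FRT backbone is generally known to carry a CMV promoter and polyadenylation signal for expression in mammalian cells. It also carries a single FRT site adjacent to a promoterless hygromycin resistance gene. When the plasmid is co-introduced with Flp recombinase into a host line bearing a matching FRT site, it integrates at that defined genomic locus. This activates the hygromycin marker and yields isogenic stable cell lines. The T7 sequencing primer listed at the 5′ side of the insert is consistent with the T7 priming site upstream of the cloning region in this vector family.

The payload is a 1218 bp fragment of human INO80 (also known as INO80A or INOC1), inserted by restriction enzyme cloning. It encodes amino acids 1–406, an N-terminal truncation of the catalytic ATPase subunit of the INO80 chromatin remodeling complex. A Flag epitope is fused to the N terminus, allowing detection and anti-Flag affinity purification of the fragment together with any associated proteins. The associated publication concerns the subunit organization of the human INO80 complex. The construct therefore probably served as one of a series of deletion fragments for mapping which subunits assemble on particular regions of INO80, although the record does not spell out this use.
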