>Addgene plasmid #29442 | pcDNA5FRT/Flag-hINO80N2 (1-406) | addgene partial sequence | sequence record 34891 | 29442 with BGH-rev
GCCGCCACTGGTGCTGGATATCTGCAGAATTCCACCACACTGGACTAGTGGATCTCTAACCCATATCTCG
TTTGCGACTCATGAAATGGGCATACAACTCTGTCTGGGTAATTAAGAAGTTGAGTTTTCGCTGTTGCCTC
TTGGCCTCCCGCATTTCCTCATCCAACTTCCGCTGCTCCAAAGCTTCCTTCTCTGCTCTCTTGCGGTGCT
CCTTCTCTACTTTCTCATATTTCTTCCAGTACAGAAGCATCTCCTTGGTGAGGCGGCGGGCACGAGGCAA
GGTTTCCTTACAGTTCTTCTGGGCCTGCAAGGCAGCTCGACGCACCTCCTTCATGCACTGGTGAGCAAGC
TTTCGGCTATTGGTGAGAAACAGGTTACGAGCTGAAGCTTTCTGCTTATTTGCCTTTGGTAGTTCCTTTT
TCACAATGCTGAGCCATACTTTCCTGCGACGAGCATTCAGCTGCTCAATGGATAAGTGCTTTTTCTTAGT
GCCAGGGGGAGGTGCATCGTGAGAAAACTTGGCAAAGACTTTGGTCTGGTGGTGATGGCGACGAGGGGAT
TCTTCAGAGGAAAGTTCTTCATCTCTTCGTCTTTTTTTCTTCACTTTTTTCAACTTAGCTTTAAGTTTCT
TTTCCTCCTTAAATTTCTTTTTCTTGGGTCCAAGTAGGTGCCGTTGTTGCTCATAGAAAGGGTCATATGT
GGAGAGCAGGCCTGCACTGTAGTACTGATATTGCTGCAACTCCTTGTCTTTACTATACTTATTTTGGTGA
AGTTTCTTATATTTGTGTAGTCGAAGCATGTTGTGAAGTTCTTCTCTGCTGAGATTGAGTTCTTCTTCAT
CATCGTCTTCACTCTGAGAATCAGCCTCGCTGGATTCATCACTTAGCAGAATGCTCTTTAGCCACTTTCT
GCTTTTCTTCAGCTTAGAGAAATTATATAAATTCCCCTTATCACATTTTGATTCTGACGTAAACTC
