>Addgene plasmid #29442 | pcDNA5FRT/Flag-hINO80N2 (1-406) | addgene partial sequence | sequence record 34892 | 29442 with CMV-F
GAGCTCTCTGGCTAACTAGAGAACCCACTGCTTACTGGCTTATCGAAATTAATACGACTCACTATAGGGA
GACCCAAGCTGGCTAGCATGCCAGACTACAAGGACGATGATGACAAGCTCGAGATGGCCTCGGAGTTGGG
TGCCAGGGATGATGGAGGCTGCACTGAGCTGGCAAAGCCCCTCTATCTTCAGTACTTGGAGAGGGCCCTC
CGGTTGGACCATTTTCTGCGACAAACGTCAGCTATCTTCAATAGGAATATTTCTAGTGATGACAGTGAAG
ATGGACTGGATGACAGTAATCCATTATTGCCCCAGTCTGGGGATCCCTTAATACAAGTTAAGGAAGAACC
TCCAAATTCATTGCTTGGTGAAACTTCTGGAGCAGGCAGTTCTGGAATGTTAAACACATATTCTCTGAAT
GGAGTTCTACAGTCAGAATCAAAATGTGATAAGGGGAATTTATATAATTTCTCTAAGCTGAAGAAAAGCA
GAAAGTGGCTAAAGAGCATTCTGCTAAGTGATGAATCCAGCGAGGCTGATTCTCAGAGTGAAGACGATGA
TGAAGAAGAACTCAATCTCAGCAGAGAAGAACTTCACAACATGCTTCGACTACACAAATATAAGAAACTT
CACCAAAATAAGTATAGTAAAGACAAGGAGTTGCAGCAATATCAGTACTACAGTGCAGGCCTGCTCTCCA
CATATGACCCTTTCTATGAGCAACAACGGCACCTACTTGGACCCAAGAAAAAGAAATTTAAGGAGGAAAA
GAAACTTAAAGCTAAGTTGAAAAAAGTGAAGAAAAAAAGACGAAGAGATGAAGAACTTTCCTCTGAAGAA
TCCCCTCGTCGCCATCACCACCAGACCAAAGTCTTTGCCAAGTTTTCTCACGATGCACCTCCCCCTGGCA
CTAAGAAAAAGCACTTATCCATTGAGCAGCTGAATG
